Addgene plasmid #157529: pD649-HAsp-PAPLN(Trunc3)-COMP5AP-AviTag-9xHis
Purpose: Mammalian expression of cell-surface protein partial extracellular domain fused to COMP5AP-AviTag-9xHis. Protein is secreted from cells.
Depositing lab: Chris Garcia. Depositing organization: Stanford University. Publication: A Human IgSF Cell-Surface Interactome Reveals a Complex Network of Protein-Protein Interactions. Wojtowicz WM, Vielmetter J, Fernandes RA, Siepe DH, Eastman CL, Chisholm GB, Cox S, Klock H, Anderson PW, Rue SM, Miller JJ, Glaser SM, Bragstad ML, Vance J, Lam AW, Lesley SA, Zinn K, Garcia KC. Cell. 2020 Aug 20;182(4):1027-1043.e17. doi: 10.1016/j.cell.2020.07.025. PubMed 32822567.
Backbone
  Vector backbone: pD649
  Backbone size w/o insert (bp): 7153
  Vector type: Mammalian Expression
Growth in bacteria
  Bacterial resistance: Ampicillin, 100 μg/mL
  Growth temperature: 37°C
  Growth strain: DH5alpha
  Copy number: High Copy
Gene/Insert
  Gene/Insert name: PAPLN (alt name: PPN)
  Species: H. sapiens (human)
  Insert size (bp): 2217
  Entrez Gene: PAPLN (a.k.a. PPN)
  Promoter: CMV/SP6
  Tag / fusion protein: COMP5AP-AviTag-9xHis (C terminal on backbone)
  Cloning method: Restriction Enzyme; 5′ cloning site GCGGCCGC (not destroyed); 3′ cloning site GGCGCGCC (not destroyed)
  Sequencing primers: 5′ ATTTAGGTGACACTATAG; 3′ CGTCGCACTCCATCACGGTG
Resource information
  A portion of this plasmid was derived from a plasmid made by: synthesis by ThermoFisher
Terms and licenses: Academic/Nonprofit Terms; Industry Terms: Not Available to Industry
Depositor comments: Some plasmids in this collection may have an IS4-like element ISVsa5 family transposase upstream of the CMV promoter.
How to cite: pD649-HAsp-PAPLN(Trunc3)-COMP5AP-AviTag-9xHis was a gift from Chris Garcia (Addgene plasmid # 157529 ; http://n2t.net/addgene:157529 ; RRID:Addgene_157529)
