[The description below was written by a language model from this plasmid's Addgene catalogue record and pLannotate feature annotations shown in this document.]
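Description:
pD649-HAsp-PAPLN(Trunc3)-COMP5AP-AviTag-9xHis is a mammalian expression plasmid of about 9.4 kb built on the pD649 backbone. It produces a secreted, tagged fragment of the human extracellular protein papilin (PAPLN, also called PPN). It is maintained in E. coli at high copy through a ColE1/pUC-type origin and selected with ampicillin via the β-lactamase gene. The annotation also picks up short remnants of KanR, lacZα, an rrnB terminator and an f1 origin, which look like backbone leftovers rather than functional parts. For mammalian cells, an SV40 early promoter (with a bacterial EM7 promoter behind it) drives a puromycin N-acetyltransferase cassette ending in an SV40 poly(A) signal.

The expression unit uses the CMV enhancer/promoter with a fragment of CMV intron A, followed by an SP6 promoter that also serves as a sequencing primer site. The "HAsp" in the name indicates a leader peptide, and the annotation tool detects a partial signal-sequence match at this position. This leader directs a 2,217 bp partial extracellular region of PAPLN ("Trunc3") into the secretory pathway. The insert sits between retained NotI and AscI sites, in frame with the backbone-encoded C-terminal module. That module consists of the coiled-coil pentamerisation domain of rat cartilage oligomeric matrix protein, human placental alkaline phosphatase, an AviTag for enzymatic biotinylation, and a polyhistidine tag (9xHis by name, annotated as 8xHis), followed by the bGH poly(A) signal. Pentamerisation raises avidity and alkaline phosphatase gives an enzymatic readout, which suits the construct to detecting weak extracellular protein–protein interactions, as in the human IgSF cell-surface interactome screen it comes from. The depositor notes that some plasmids in this collection may carry an IS4-like transposase upstream of the CMV promoter; no such feature is annotated here.
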