Features (pLannotate 1.2.2; 24 found; start..end, strand, type, name):
    119..143     -  CDS            KanR (fragment): aminoglycoside phosphotransferase; aph(3')-Ia; confers resistance to kanamycin
    254..842     +  rep_origin     ori: high-copy-number ColE1/pMB1/pBR322/pUC origin of replication
   1067..1084    +  terminator     rrnB T2 terminator (fragment): transcription terminator T2 from the E. coli rrnB gene
   1109..1128    -  CDS            lacZα (fragment): LacZα fragment of β-galactosidase; lacZ fragment
   1584..1600    +  protein_bind   lac operator: The lac repressor binds to the lac operator to inhibit transcription in E. coli. This inhibition can be relieved by adding lactose or isopropyl-β-D-thiogalactopyranoside (IPTG). lac repressor encoded by lacI
   1843..2146    +  enhancer       CMV enhancer: human cytomegalovirus immediate early enhancer
   2147..2350    +  promoter       CMV promoter: human cytomegalovirus (CMV) immediate early promoter
   2486..2529    +  intron         CMV intron (fragment): modified intron A from human cytomegalovirus
   2581..2599    +  promoter       SP6 promoter: promoter for bacteriophage SP6 RNA polymerase
   2603..2640    +  CDS            IgH signal sequence (fragment): signal sequence from the mouse immunoglobulin heavy chain variable region
   2749..4965    +  CDS            PAPLN (fragment): PPN_HUMAN - Experimental evidence at transcript level: Swiss-Prot protein existence level 2. From Homo sapiens (Human).
   5062..5241    +  CDS            Comp (fragment): COMP_RAT - Experimental evidence at protein level: Swiss-Prot protein existence level 1. May play a role in the structural integrity of cartilage via its interaction with other extracellular matrix proteins such as the collagens and fibronectin. Can mediate the interaction of chondrocytes with the cartilage extracellular matrix through interaction with cell surface integrin receptors. Could play a role in the pathogenesis of osteoarthritis. Potent suppressor of apoptosis in both primary chondrocytes and transformed cells. Suppresses apoptosis by blocking the activation of caspase-3 and by indu
   5229..6681    +  CDS            SEAP (fragment): secreted alkaline phosphatase from human placenta The natural enzyme has a C-terminal transmembrane sequence that is replaced by a GPI anchor.
   6706..6747    +  CDS            AviTag™ (fragment): peptide tag that allows for enzymatic biotinylation
   6751..6774    +  CDS            8xHis: 8xHis affinity tag
   6920..7031    +  polyA_signal   bGH poly(A) signal: bovine growth hormone polyadenylation signal
   7032..7140    +  rep_origin     f1 ori (fragment): f1 bacteriophage origin of replication; arrow indicates direction of (+) strand synthesis
   7154..7483    +  promoter       SV40 promoter: SV40 enhancer and early promoter
   7531..7578    +  promoter       EM7 promoter: synthetic bacterial promoter&nbsp
   7597..8196    +  CDS            PuroR (fragment): puromycin N-acetyltransferase; pac from Streptomyces; confers resistance to puromycin
   8206..8331    +  CDS            ble (fragment): BLE_KLEPN - Experimental evidence at protein level: Swiss-Prot protein existence level 1. Binding protein with a strong affinity to the bleomycin family of antibiotics. Binds to CL990; an antimitotic-antibiotic compound. From Klebsiella pneumoniae.
   8326..8447    +  polyA_signal   SV40 poly(A) signal: SV40 polyadenylation signal
   8500..9360    -  CDS            AmpR: β-lactamase; bla; confers resistance to ampicillin, carbenicillin, and related antibiotics
   9363..89      -  promoter       AmpR promoter (fragment) (across the origin): bla
>Addgene plasmid #157529 | pD649-HAsp-PAPLN(Trunc3)-COMP5AP-AviTag-9xHis | depositor full sequence | sequence record 304167 | Full Sequence
TTTCAATATTATTGAAGCATTTATCAGGGTTATTGTCTCATGAGCGGATACATATTTGAATGTATTTAGA
AAAATAAACAAATAGGGGTCAGTGTTACAACCAATTAACCAATTCTGAACATTATCGCGAGCCCATTTAT
ACCTGAATATGGCTCATAACACCCCTTGCTCATGACCAAAATCCCTTAACGTGAGTTACGCGCGCGTCGT
TCCACTGAGCGTCAGACCCCGTAGAAAAGATCAAAGGATCTTCTTGAGATCCTTTTTTTCTGCGCGTAAT
CTGCTGCTTGCAAACAAAAAAACCACCGCTACCAGCGGTGGTTTGTTTGCCGGATCAAGAGCTACCAACT
CTTTTTCCGAAGGTAACTGGCTTCAGCAGAGCGCAGATACCAAATACTGTTCTTCTAGTGTAGCCGTAGT
TAGCCCACCACTTCAAGAACTCTGTAGCACCGCCTACATACCTCGCTCTGCTAATCCTGTTACCAGTGGC
TGCTGCCAGTGGCGATAAGTCGTGTCTTACCGGGTTGGACTCAAGACGATAGTTACCGGATAAGGCGCAG
CGGTCGGGCTGAACGGGGGGTTCGTGCACACAGCCCAGCTTGGAGCGAACGACCTACACCGAACTGAGAT
ACCTACAGCGTGAGCTATGAGAAAGCGCCACGCTTCCCGAAGGGAGAAAGGCGGACAGGTATCCGGTAAG
CGGCAGGGTCGGAACAGGAGAGCGCACGAGGGAGCTTCCAGGGGGAAACGCCTGGTATCTTTATAGTCCT
GTCGGGTTTCGCCACCTCTGACTTGAGCGTCGATTTTTGTGATGCTCGTCAGGGGGGCGGAGCCTATGGA
AAAACGCCAGCAACGCGGCCTTTTTACGGTTCCTGGCCTTTTGCTGGCCTTTTGCTCACATGTTCTTTCC
TGCGTTATCCCCTGATTCTGTGGATAACCGTATTACCGCCTTTGAGTGAGCTGATACCGCTCGCCGCAGC
CGAACGACCGAGCGCAGCGAGTCAGTGAGCGAGGAAGCGGAAGGCGAGAGTAGGGAACTGCCAGGCATCA
AACTAAGCAGAAGGCCCCTGACGGATGGCCTTTTTGCGTTTCTACAAACTCTTTCTGTGTTGTAAAACGA
CGGCCAGTCTTAAGCTCGGGCCCCCTGGGCGGTTCTGATAACGAGTAATCGTTAATCCGCAAATAACGTA
AAAACCCGCTTCGGCGGGTTTTTTTATGGGGGGAGTTTAGGGAAAGAGCATTTGTCAGAATATTTAAGGG
CGCCTGTCACTTTGCTTGATATATGAGAATTATTTAACCTTATAAATGAGAAAAAAGCAACGCACTTTAA
ATAAGATACGTTGCTTTTTCGATTGATGAACACCTATAATTAAACTATTCATCTATTATTTATGATTTTT
TGTATATACAATATTTCTAGTTTGTTAAAGAGAATTAAGAAAATAAATCTCGAAAATAATAAAGGGAAAA
TCAGTTTTTGATATCAAAATTATACATGTCAACGATAATACAAAATATAATACAAACTATAAGATGTTAT
CAGTATTTATTATCATTTAGAATAAATTTTGTGTCGCCCTTAATTGTGAGCGGATAACAATTACGAGCTT
CATGCACAGTGGCGTTGACTCAATATTGGCCATTAGCCATATTATTCATTGGTTATATAGCATAAATCAA
TATTGGCTATTGGCCATTGCATACGTTGTATCTATATCATAATATGTACATTTATATTGGCTCATGTCCA
ATATGACCGCCATGTTGGCATTGATTATTGACTAGTTATTAATAGTAATCAATTACGGGGTCATTAGTTC
ATAGCCCATATATGGAGTTCCGCGTTACATAACTTACGGTAAATGGCCCGCCTGGCTGACCGCCCAACGA
CCCCCGCCCATTGACGTCAATAATGACGTATGTTCCCATAGTAACGCCAATAGGGACTTTCCATTGACGT
CAATGGGTGGAGTATTTACGGTAAACTGCCCACTTGGCAGTACATCAAGTGTATCATATGCCAAGTACGC
CCCCTATTGACGTCAATGACGGTAAATGGCCCGCCTGGCATTATGCCCAGTACATGACCTTATGGGACTT
TCCTACTTGGCAGTACATCTACGTATTAGTCATCGCTATTACCATGGTGATGCGGTTTTGGCAGTACATC
AATGGGCGTGGATAGCGGTTTGACTCACGGGGATTTCCAAGTCTCCACCCCATTGACGTCAATGGGAGTT
TGTTTTGGCACCAAAATCAACGGGACTTTCCAAAATGTCGTAACAACTCCGCCCCATTGACGCAAATGGG
CGGTAGGCGTGTACGGTGGGAGGTCTATATAAGCAGAGCTCGTTTAGTGAACCGTCAGATCGCCTGGAGA
CGCCATCCACGCTGTTTTGACCTCCATAGAAGACACCGGGACCGATCCAGCCTCCGCGGCCGGGAACGGT
GCATTGGAACGCGGATTCCCCGTGCCAAGAGTGACGTAAGTACCGCCTATAGAGTCTATAGGCCCACCCC
CTTGGCTTCGTTAGAACGCGGCTACAATTAATACATAACCTTATGTATCATACACATACGATTTAGGTGA
CACTATAGAATAACATCCACTTTGCCTTTCTCTCCACAGGTGTCCACTCCCAGGTCCAACTGCACCTCGG
TTCTATCGAAAACGCGCCTGCTAGCGCCACCATGAAGACCATCATTGCCCTGAGCTACATCTTCTGCCTG
GTGTTCGCTGCGGCCGCCTTGCCTCAAGAGGTTCCATCTATGCAGGACGTGCACACCCCTGCCAGCAATC
CTTGGATGCCTCTGGGACCTCAAGAGAGCCCTGCCTCTGATAGTAGAGGACAGTGGTGGGCCGCTCAAGA
GCATCCTTCTGCCAGAGGCGATCACAGAGGCGAAAGGGGAGATCCTAGAGGCGACCAGGGAACACATCTG
TCTGCTCTCGGACCTGCTCCATCTCTGCAGCAGCCTCCATATCAGCAGCCACTGAGATCTGGCAGCGGCC
CTCACGATTGCAGACACTCTCCACACGGCTGTTGTCCTGATGGCCACACAGCTTCTCTTGGCCCTCAGTG
GCAAGGATGTCCTGGTGCTCCTTGCCAGCAGAGCAGATACGGCTGCTGCCCTGATAGAGTGTCAGTGGCC
GAAGGACCTCACCACGCCGGCTGTACAAAGAGCTATGGCGGAGATTCTACCGGCGGCATGCCTAGAAGTA
GAGCCGTGGCCTCTACCGTGCACAATACCCATCAGCCTCAGGCTCAGCAGAACGAGCCTAGCGAGTGTAG
AGGCAGCCAGTTCGGCTGCTGTTACGATAATGTGGCTACAGCCGCCGGACCTCTCGGAGAGGGATGTGTT
GGACAGCCTTCTCATGCTTACCCCGTGCGGTGTCTGCTGCCTTCTGCTCATGGATCTTGTGCCGATTGGG
CCGCCAGATGGTACTTTGTGGCTTCCGTGGGCCAGTGCAACAGATTTTGGTACGGCGGATGCCACGGCAA
CGCCAACAATTTTGCCTCCGAGCAAGAGTGCATGAGCAGCTGTCAGGGATCTCTGCACGGACCTAGAAGG
CCTCAACCTGGCGCCTCTGGAAGATCTACACACACAGATGGCGGAGGATCTAGCCCTGCCGGCGAACAAG
AACCTTCTCAGCATAGAACAGGCGCTGCCGTGCAAAGAAAGCCTTGGCCTTCTGGCGGACTGTGGCGACA
GGATCAACAACCTGGACCTGGCGAAGCCCCTCACACACAGGCTTTTGGAGAATGGCCTTGGGGCCAAGAA
CTGGGATCAAGAGCACCTGGACTCGGCGGAGATGCTGGATCTCCTGCTCCTCCATTTCACAGCAGCAGCT
ACAGAATCAGCCTGGCTGGCGTGGAACCATCTCTGGTTCAAGCTGCTCTGGGACAGCTCGTGCGGCTGAG
CTGTTCTGATGATACAGCCCCTGAATCTCAGGCCGCCTGGCAAAAAGATGGCCAGCCAATCAGCAGCGAC
CGGCACAGACTGCAGTTTGACGGCAGCCTGATCATTCACCCACTGCAGGCTGAGGATGCCGGCACATACA
GCTGTGGCTCTACCAGACCTGGCCGGGATTCTCAGAAGATCCAGCTGAGAATCATCGGCGGCGATATGGC
CGTGCTGTCTGAAGCCGAACTCAGCAGATTCCCTCAGCCTAGAGATCCCGCTCAGGATTTTGGACAAGCT
GGCGCTGCTGGACCTCTGGGAGCCATTCCTTCTAGTCACCCTCAGCCAGCCAACCGGCTGAGACTGGACC
AGAATCAACCCAGAGTGGTGGACGCCTCTCCTGGCCAGAGAATCAGAATGACATGCAGAGCCGAGGGCTT
CCCACCTCCTGCTATTGAGTGGCAGAGAGATGGACAGCCCGTCAGCTCTCCTAGACACCAGCTGCAGCCA
GATGGCAGCCTGGTTATTAGCAGAGTGGCTGTGGAAGATGGCGGCTTCTACACATGCGTGGCCTTCAACG
GCCAGGACAGAGATCAGAGATGGGTGCAGCTGAGAGTGCTGGGCGAGCTGACAATTTCTGGCCTGCCTCC
TACAGTGACCGTGCCTGAAGGCGATACAGCCAGACTGCTGTGTGTGGTGGCCGGCGAGTCTGTGAACATC
AGATGGTCCAGAAACGGCCTGCCTGTGCAGGCCGATGGACACAGAGTTCACCAGTCTCCAGACGGCACCC
TGCTGATCTACAACCTGAGAGCCAGAGATGAGGGCTCCTACACCTGTAGCGCTTATCAGGGATCACAGGC
CGTGTCCAGATCCACCGAAGTGAAGGTTGTGTCCCCTGCTCCTACCGCACAGCCACGTGATCCTGGCAGA
GATTGTGTGGATCAGCCCGAGCTGGCCAACTGCGATCTGATTCTGCAGGCCCAGCTGTGCGGCAACGAGT
ACTACAGCAGCTTCTGCTGCGCCAGCTGCTCCAGATTTCAGCCACACGCTCAGCCCATCTGGCAAGGCGC
GCCGGAAGATCAAGTTGATCCAAGATTGATTGATGGCAAGGGCGGATCTCTGGAGGTGCTGTTCCAGGGA
CCAGGCGGAAGCGGCAATCCCGGCGGCGATCTGGCCCCCCAGATGCTGCGCGAGCTGCAGGAGACCAATG
CCGCCCTGCAGGACGTGCGCGAGCTGCTGCGCCACCGCGTGAAGGAGATCACCTTCCTGAAGAACACCGT
GATGGAGTGCGACGCCTGCGGTATGCAGCCCTCTAGAGGCTCCGGCTCCATCATCCCAGTTGAGGAGGAG
AACCCGGACTTCTGGAACCGCGAGGCAGCCGAGGCCCTGGGTGCCGCCAAGAAGCTGCAGCCTGCACAGA
CAGCCGCCAAGAACCTCATCATCTTCCTGGGCGATGGGATGGGGGTGTCTACGGTGACAGCTGCCAGGAT
CCTAAAAGGGCAGAAGAAGGACAAACTGGGGCCTGAGATACCCCTGGCCATGGACCGCTTCCCATATGTG
GCTCTGTCCAAGACATACAATGTAGACAAACATGTGCCAGACAGTGGAGCCACAGCCACGGCCTACCTGT
GCGGGGTCAAGGGCAACTTCCAGACCATTGGCTTGAGTGCAGCCGCCCGCTTTAACCAGTGCAACACGAC
ACGCGGCAACGAGGTCATCTCCGTGATGAATCGGGCCAAGAAAGCAGGGAAGTCAGTGGGAGTGGTAACC
ACCACACGAGTGCAGCACGCCTCGCCAGCCGGCACCTACGCCCACACGGTGAACCGCAACTGGTACTCGG
ACGCCGACGTGCCTGCCTCGGCCCGCCAGGAGGGGTGCCAGGACATCGCTACGCAGCTCATCTCCAACAT
GGACATTGACGTGATCCTAGGTGGAGGCCGAAAGTACATGTTTCGCATGGGAACCCCAGACCCTGAGTAC
CCAGATGACTACAGCCAAGGTGGGACCAGGCTGGACGGGAAGAATCTGGTGCAGGAATGGCTGGCGAAGC
GCCAGGGTGCCCGGTATGTGTGGAACCGCACTGAGCTCATGCAGGCTTCCCTGGACCCGTCTGTGACCCA
TCTCATGGGTCTCTTTGAGCCTGGAGACATGAAATACGAGATCCACCGAGACTCCACACTGGACCCCTCC
CTGATGGAGATGACAGAGGCTGCCCTGCGCCTGCTGAGCAGGAACCCCCGCGGCTTCTTCCTCTTCGTGG
AGGGTGGTCGCATCGACCATGGTCATCATGAAAGCAGGGCTTACCGGGCACTGACTGAGACGATCATGTT
CGACGACGCCATTGAGAGGGCGGGCCAGCTCACCAGCGAGGAGGACACGCTGAGCCTCGTCACTGCCGAC
CACTCCCACGTCTTCTCCTTCGGAGGCTACCCCCTGCGAGGGAGCTCCATCTTCGGGCTGGCCCCTGGCA
AGGCCCGGGACAGGAAGGCCTACACGGTCCTCCTATACGGAAACGGTCCAGGCTATGTGCTCAAGGACGG
CGCCCGGCCGGATGTTACCGAGAGCGAGAGCGGGAGCCCCGAGTATCGGCAGCAGTCAGCAGTGCCCCTG
GACGAAGAGACCCACGCAGGCGAGGACGTGGCGGTGTTCGCGCGCGGCCCGCAGGCGCACCTGGTTCACG
GCGTGCAGGAGCAGACCTTCATAGCGCACGTCATGGCCTTCGCCGCCTGCCTGGAGCCCTACACCGCCTG
CGACCTGGCGCCCCCCGCCGGCACCACCGACGCCGCGCACCCGGGTGGCGGAGGACTGAACGACATCTTC
GAGGCTCAGAAAATCGAATGGCACGAACATCACCATCACCATCACCATCACCATTAAGGCCGGCCTGTAG
TCACTGGCACAACGCGTTACCCGGTAAGCCAATCGGGTATACACGGTCGTCATACTGCAGACAGGGTTCT
TCTACTTTGCAAGATAGTCTTGAGTAGTAAAATAAATAGATAGAGAAAATCAGCCTCGACTGTGCCTTCT
AGTTGCCAGCCATCTGTTGTTTGCCCCTCCCCCGTGCCTTCCTTGACCCTGGAAGGTGCCACTCCCACTG
TCCTTTCCTAATAAAATGAGGAAATTGCATCACAACACTCAACCCTATCTCGGTCTATTCTTTTGATTTA
TAAGGGATTTTGCCGATTTCGGCCTATTGGTTAAAAAATGAGCTGATTTAACAAAAATTTAACGCGAATT
AATTCTGTGGAATGTGTGTCAGTTAGGGTGTGGAAAGTCCCCAGGCTCCCCAGCAGGCAGAAGTATGCAA
AGCATGCATCTCAATTAGTCAGCAACCAGGTGTGGAAAGTCCCCAGGCTCCCCAGCAGGCAGAAGTATGC
AAAGCATGCATCTCAATTAGTCAGCAACCATAGTCCCGCCCCTAACTCCGCCCATCCCGCCCCTAACTCC
GCCCAGTTCCGCCCATTCTCCGCCCCATGGCTGACTAATTTTTTTTATTTATGCAGAGGCCGAGGCCGCC
TCTGCCTCTGAGCTATTCCAGAAGTAGTGAGGAGGCTTTTTTGGAGGCCTAGGCTTTTGCAAAAAGCTCC
CGGGAGCTTGTATATCCATTTTCGGATCTGATCAGCACGTGTTGACAATTAATCATCGGCATAGTATATC
GGCATAGTATAATACGACAAGGTGAGGAACTAAACCATGACCGAGTACAAGCCCACGGTGCGCCTCGCCA
CCCGCGACGACGTCCCCAGGGCCGTACGCACCCTCGCCGCCGCGTTCGCCGACTACCCCGCCACGCGCCA
CACCGTCGATCCGGACCGCCACATCGAGCGGGTCACCGAGCTGCAAGAACTCTTCCTCACGCGCGTCGGG
CTCGACATCGGCAAGGTGTGGGTCGCGGACGACGGCGCCGCGGTGGCGGTCTGGACCACGCCGGAGAGCG
TCGAAGCGGGGGCGGTGTTCGCCGAGATCGGCCCGCGCATGGCCGAGTTGAGCGGTTCCCGGCTGGCCGC
GCAGCAACAGATGGAAGGCCTCCTGGCGCCGCACCGGCCCAAGGAGCCCGCGTGGTTCCTGGCCACCGTC
GGCGTCTCGCCCGACCACCAGGGCAAGGGTCTGGGCAGCGCCGTCGTGCTCCCCGGAGTGGAGGCGGCCG
AGCGCGCCGGGGTGCCCGCCTTCCTGGAGACATCCGCGCCCCGCAACCTCCCCTTCTACGAGCGGCTCGG
CTTCACCGTCACCGCCGACGTCGAGGTGCCCGAAGGACCGCGCACCTGGTGCATGACCCGCAAGCCCGGT
GCCTGACACGTGCTACGAGATTTCGATTCCACCGCCGCCTTCTATGAAAGGTTGGGCTTCGGAATCGTTT
TCCGGGACGCCGGCTGGATGATCCTCCAGCGCGGGGATCTCATGCTGGAGTTCTTCGCCCACCCCAACTT
GTTTATTGCAGCTTATAATGGTTACAAATAAAGCAATAGCATCACAAATTTCACAAATAAAGCATTTTTT
TCACTGCATTCTAGTTGTGGTTTGTCCAAACTCATCAATGTATCTTATCATGTCTGTATACCGTCGACCT
CTAGCTAGAGCTTGGCGTAATCATGGTCATTACCAATGCTTAATCAGTGAGGCACCTATCTCAGCGATCT
GTCTATTTCGTTCATCCATAGTTGCCTGACTCCCCGTCGTGTAGATAACTACGATACGGGAGGGCTTACC
ATCTGGCCCCAGCGCTGCGATGATACCGCGAGAACCACGCTCACCGGCTCCGGATTTATCAGCAATAAAC
CAGCCAGCCGGAAGGGCCGAGCGCAGAAGTGGTCCTGCAACTTTATCCGCCTCCATCCAGTCTATTAATT
GTTGCCGGGAAGCTAGAGTAAGTAGTTCGCCAGTTAATAGTTTGCGCAACGTTGTTGCCATCGCTACAGG
CATCGTGGTGTCACGCTCGTCGTTTGGTATGGCTTCATTCAGCTCCGGTTCCCAACGATCAAGGCGAGTT
ACATGATCCCCCATGTTGTGCAAAAAAGCGGTTAGCTCCTTCGGTCCTCCGATCGTTGTCAGAAGTAAGT
TGGCCGCAGTGTTATCACTCATGGTTATGGCAGCACTGCATAATTCTCTTACTGTCATGCCATCCGTAAG
ATGCTTTTCTGTGACTGGTGAGTACTCAACCAAGTCATTCTGAGAATAGTGTATGCGGCGACCGAGTTGC
TCTTGCCCGGCGTCAATACGGGATAATACCGCGCCACATAGCAGAACTTTAAAAGTGCTCATCATTGGAA
AACGTTCTTCGGGGCGAAAACTCTCAAGGATCTTACCGCTGTTGAGATCCAGTTCGATGTAACCCACTCG
TGCACCCAACTGATCTTCAGCATCTTTTACTTTCACCAGCGTTTCTGGGTGAGCAAAAACAGGAAGGCAA
AATGCCGCAAAAAAGGGAATAAGGGCGACACGGAAATGTTGAATACTCATATTCTTCCTT
