>Addgene plasmid #157529 | pD649-HAsp-PAPLN(Trunc3)-COMP5AP-AviTag-9xHis | depositor partial sequence | sequence record 304168 | insert (extracellular domain truncation)
TTGCCTCAAGAGGTTCCATCTATGCAGGACGTGCACACCCCTGCCAGCAATCCTTGGATGCCTCTGGGAC
CTCAAGAGAGCCCTGCCTCTGATAGTAGAGGACAGTGGTGGGCCGCTCAAGAGCATCCTTCTGCCAGAGG
CGATCACAGAGGCGAAAGGGGAGATCCTAGAGGCGACCAGGGAACACATCTGTCTGCTCTCGGACCTGCT
CCATCTCTGCAGCAGCCTCCATATCAGCAGCCACTGAGATCTGGCAGCGGCCCTCACGATTGCAGACACT
CTCCACACGGCTGTTGTCCTGATGGCCACACAGCTTCTCTTGGCCCTCAGTGGCAAGGATGTCCTGGTGC
TCCTTGCCAGCAGAGCAGATACGGCTGCTGCCCTGATAGAGTGTCAGTGGCCGAAGGACCTCACCACGCC
GGCTGTACAAAGAGCTATGGCGGAGATTCTACCGGCGGCATGCCTAGAAGTAGAGCCGTGGCCTCTACCG
TGCACAATACCCATCAGCCTCAGGCTCAGCAGAACGAGCCTAGCGAGTGTAGAGGCAGCCAGTTCGGCTG
CTGTTACGATAATGTGGCTACAGCCGCCGGACCTCTCGGAGAGGGATGTGTTGGACAGCCTTCTCATGCT
TACCCCGTGCGGTGTCTGCTGCCTTCTGCTCATGGATCTTGTGCCGATTGGGCCGCCAGATGGTACTTTG
TGGCTTCCGTGGGCCAGTGCAACAGATTTTGGTACGGCGGATGCCACGGCAACGCCAACAATTTTGCCTC
CGAGCAAGAGTGCATGAGCAGCTGTCAGGGATCTCTGCACGGACCTAGAAGGCCTCAACCTGGCGCCTCT
GGAAGATCTACACACACAGATGGCGGAGGATCTAGCCCTGCCGGCGAACAAGAACCTTCTCAGCATAGAA
CAGGCGCTGCCGTGCAAAGAAAGCCTTGGCCTTCTGGCGGACTGTGGCGACAGGATCAACAACCTGGACC
TGGCGAAGCCCCTCACACACAGGCTTTTGGAGAATGGCCTTGGGGCCAAGAACTGGGATCAAGAGCACCT
GGACTCGGCGGAGATGCTGGATCTCCTGCTCCTCCATTTCACAGCAGCAGCTACAGAATCAGCCTGGCTG
GCGTGGAACCATCTCTGGTTCAAGCTGCTCTGGGACAGCTCGTGCGGCTGAGCTGTTCTGATGATACAGC
CCCTGAATCTCAGGCCGCCTGGCAAAAAGATGGCCAGCCAATCAGCAGCGACCGGCACAGACTGCAGTTT
GACGGCAGCCTGATCATTCACCCACTGCAGGCTGAGGATGCCGGCACATACAGCTGTGGCTCTACCAGAC
CTGGCCGGGATTCTCAGAAGATCCAGCTGAGAATCATCGGCGGCGATATGGCCGTGCTGTCTGAAGCCGA
ACTCAGCAGATTCCCTCAGCCTAGAGATCCCGCTCAGGATTTTGGACAAGCTGGCGCTGCTGGACCTCTG
GGAGCCATTCCTTCTAGTCACCCTCAGCCAGCCAACCGGCTGAGACTGGACCAGAATCAACCCAGAGTGG
TGGACGCCTCTCCTGGCCAGAGAATCAGAATGACATGCAGAGCCGAGGGCTTCCCACCTCCTGCTATTGA
GTGGCAGAGAGATGGACAGCCCGTCAGCTCTCCTAGACACCAGCTGCAGCCAGATGGCAGCCTGGTTATT
AGCAGAGTGGCTGTGGAAGATGGCGGCTTCTACACATGCGTGGCCTTCAACGGCCAGGACAGAGATCAGA
GATGGGTGCAGCTGAGAGTGCTGGGCGAGCTGACAATTTCTGGCCTGCCTCCTACAGTGACCGTGCCTGA
AGGCGATACAGCCAGACTGCTGTGTGTGGTGGCCGGCGAGTCTGTGAACATCAGATGGTCCAGAAACGGC
CTGCCTGTGCAGGCCGATGGACACAGAGTTCACCAGTCTCCAGACGGCACCCTGCTGATCTACAACCTGA
GAGCCAGAGATGAGGGCTCCTACACCTGTAGCGCTTATCAGGGATCACAGGCCGTGTCCAGATCCACCGA
AGTGAAGGTTGTGTCCCCTGCTCCTACCGCACAGCCACGTGATCCTGGCAGAGATTGTGTGGATCAGCCC
GAGCTGGCCAACTGCGATCTGATTCTGCAGGCCCAGCTGTGCGGCAACGAGTACTACAGCAGCTTCTGCT
GCGCCAGCTGCTCCAGATTTCAGCCACACGCTCAGCCCATCTGGCAA
